Addgene plasmid #229883: AiP12055 - pAAV-AiE0121h_3xC2-minCMV-SYFP2-WPRE3-BGHpA (Alias: CN2055)
Purpose: AiE0121h_3xC2 is an enhancer sequence, designed to drive AAV-mediated transgene expression in specific brain cell types
Depositing lab: Allen Institute for Brain Science & Jonathan Ting. Depositing organization: Allen Institute. Publication: A suite of enhancer AAVs and transgenic mouse lines for genetic access to cortical cell types. Ben-Simon Y, Hooper M, Narayan S, Daigle TL, Dwivedi D, Way SW, Oster A, Stafford DA, Mich JK, Taormina MJ, Martinez RA, Opitz-Araya X, Roth JR, Alexander JR, Allen S, Amster A, Arbuckle J, Ayala A, Baker PM, Bakken TE, Barcelli T, Barta S, Bendrick J, Bertagnolli D, Bielstein C, Bishwakarma P, Bowlus J, Boyer G, Brouner K, Casian B, Casper T, Chakka AB, Chakrabarty R, Chance RK, Chavan S, Clark M, Colbert K, Collman F, Daniel S, Departee M, DiValentin P, Donadio N, Dotson N, Egdorf T, Fliss T, Gabitto M, Garcia J, Gary A, Gasperini M, Gloe J, Goldy J, Gore BB, Graybuck L, Greisman N, Haeseleer F, Halterman C, Haradon Z, Hastings SD, Helback O, Ho W, Hockemeyer D, Huang C, Huff S, Hunker A, Johansen N, Jones D, Juneau Z, Kalmbach B, Kannan M, Khem S, Kussick E, Kutsal R, Larsen R, Lee C, Lee AY, Leibly M, Lenz GH, Li S, Liang E, Lusk N, Madigan Z, Malloy J, Malone J, McCue R, Melchor J, Mollenkopf T, Moosman S, Morin E, Newman D, Ng L, Ngo K, Omstead V, Otto S, Oyama A, Pena N, Pham T, Phillips E, Pom CA, Potekhina L, Ransford S, Ray PL, Rette D, Reynoldson C, Rimorin C, Rocha D, Ruiz A, Sanchez REA, Sawyer L, Sedeno-Cortes A, Sevigny JP, Shapovalova N, Shepard N, Shulga L, Sigler AR, Siverts L, Soliman S, Somasundaram S, Staats B, Stewart K, Szelenyi E, Tieu M, Trader C, Tran A, van Velthoven CTJ, Walker M, Wang Y, Weed N, Wirthlin M, Wood T, Wynalda B, Yao Z, Zhou T, Ariza J, Dee N, Reding M, Ronellenfitch K, Mufti S, Sunkin SM, Smith KA, Esposito L, Waters J, Thyagarajan B, Yao S, Lein ES, Zeng H, Levi BP, Ngai J, Ting JT, Tasic B. Cell. 2025 May 16:S0092-8674(25)00513-6. doi: 10.1016/j.cell.2025.05.002. PubMed 40403729.
Backbone
  Vector backbone: rAAV
  Vector type: AAV
Growth in bacteria
  Bacterial resistance: Ampicillin, 100 μg/mL
  Growth temperature: 30°C
  Growth strain: NEB Stable
  Copy number: High Copy
Gene/Insert
  Gene/Insert name: SYFP2
  Species: Synthetic
  Cloning method: Restriction Enzyme; 5′ cloning site Unknown (unknown if destroyed); 3′ cloning site Unknown (unknown if destroyed)
Terms and licenses: Academic/Nonprofit Terms; Industry Terms: Not Available to Industry
Depositor comments: Allen Institute plasmid alias: CN2055
How to cite: AiP12055 - pAAV-AiE0121h_3xC2-minCMV-SYFP2-WPRE3-BGHpA (Alias: CN2055) was a gift from Allen Institute for Brain Science & Jonathan Ting (Addgene plasmid # 229883 ; http://n2t.net/addgene:229883 ; RRID:Addgene_229883)
