[The description below was written by a language model from this plasmid's Addgene catalogue record and pLannotate feature annotations shown in this document.]
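Description:
AiP12055 - pAAV-AiE0121h_3xC2-minCMV-SYFP2-WPRE3-BGHpA (alias CN2055) is a 5,142 nt recombinant AAV transfer plasmid built to test or exploit an enhancer for cell-type-targeted expression in the brain. It is maintained in bacteria through a high-copy ColE1/pUC-type origin and selected with ampicillin via the β-lactamase gene and its native promoter. The backbone also carries an f1 phage origin and small remnants of the pBR322 bom and rop regions. The expression cassette is flanked by AAV2 inverted terminal repeats, which are the cis elements needed for replication and packaging of the genome into AAV particles. The annotation detects a full-length ITR on the 3′ side and only short fragments on the 5′ side, which may reflect the difficulty of sequencing and annotating these repeats rather than a true truncation.

Between the ITRs, the AiE0121h_3xC2 enhancer sits upstream of a minimal CMV promoter. It is not annotated as a feature, but by the construct name and layout it presumably occupies the unannotated stretch between the left ITR and the promoter. The name suggests a triplicated core element, although the record does not define it. The minimal promoter has little activity of its own, so transcription of the downstream SYFP2 yellow fluorescent protein depends largely on the enhancer, making fluorescence a readout of enhancer activity and specificity. The transcript is stabilised and terminated by WPRE3, a shortened woodchuck hepatitis post-transcriptional regulatory element that is annotated here as two WPRE fragments, followed by the bovine growth hormone polyadenylation signal. The stated purpose is AAV-mediated transgene expression in specific brain cell types, and the construct belongs to a collection of enhancer AAVs for genetic access to cortical cell types. The record does not state which cell population this enhancer labels.
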