Features (pLannotate 1.2.2; 15 found; start..end, strand, type, name):
     12..39      +  repeat_region  AAV2 ITR (fragment): inverted terminal repeat of adeno-associated virus serotype 2 inverted
     68..95      +  repeat_region  AAV2 ITR (fragment): inverted terminal repeat of adeno-associated virus serotype 2 inverted
   1054..1092    +  promoter       minimal CMV promoter: human cytomegalovirus (CMV) immediate early promoter
   1160..1876    +  CDS            SYFP2: SYFP2 is a basic (constitutively fluorescent) yellow fluorescent protein published in 2006, derived from Aequorea victoria. It is reported to be a very rapidly-maturing monomer with moderate acid sensitivity.
   1916..2073    +  misc_feature   WPRE (fragment): woodchuck hepatitis virus posttranscriptional regulatory element
   2079..2159    +  misc_feature   WPRE (fragment): woodchuck hepatitis virus posttranscriptional regulatory element
   2176..2287    +  polyA_signal   bGH poly(A) signal: bovine growth hormone polyadenylation signal
   2405..2545    +  repeat_region  AAV2 ITR: inverted terminal repeat of adeno-associated virus serotype 2 inverted
   2550..2601    -  misc_feature   bom (fragment): basis of mobility region from pBR322
   2620..3075    +  rep_origin     f1 ori (sequence partly withheld): f1 bacteriophage origin of replication; arrow indicates direction of (+) strand synthesis
   3076..3125    -  misc_feature   bom (fragment): basis of mobility region from pBR322
   3227..3262    -  CDS            rop (fragment): Rop protein, which maintains plasmids at low copy number; rop
   3357..3461    +  promoter       AmpR promoter: bla
   3462..4322    +  CDS            AmpR: β-lactamase; bla; confers resistance to ampicillin, carbenicillin, and related antibiotics
   4493..5081    +  rep_origin     ori: high-copy-number ColE1/pMB1/pBR322/pUC origin of replication
>Addgene plasmid #229883 | AiP12055 - pAAV-AiE0121h_3xC2-minCMV-SYFP2-WPRE3-BGHpA (Alias: CN2055) | addgene full sequence | sequence record 460598 | Addgene NGS Result
CCTGCAGGCAGCTGCGCGCTCGCTCGCTCACTGAGGCCGCCCGGGCGTCGGGCGACCTTTGGTCGCCCGG
CCTCAGTGAGCGAGCGAGCGCGCAGAGAGGGAGTGGCCAACTCCATCACTAGGGGTTCCTGCGGCCGCAC
GCGTCTATCTGGTTTATAATTAGAAGTGAAATGATTTTAAATGGCTTCCACATGGCTTAGTTTTCCAAGC
AGTTCCAGTTACATAGAACTTCATATAAACAGATAATGAGAGGCTAGAGTTGGAGAGCACAGTTCCTGCT
TCCAAATTGGCTTGAAGTGGGGACATCTGCTCTGCATGAAGCCTGGGTCAGGCTGCCCCTCTCATCTGTG
ACCTCCTGTGGTCGGGAGGGACTTGCTCTGGATTATATAAAGGCTTCACAAGAGTACTGGAAGCGGGGAC
GGAATCAACTTGAGCAAAAAACCTCTATCTGGTTTATAATTAGAAGTGAAATGATTTTAAATGGCTTCCA
CATGGCTTAGTTTTCCAAGCAGTTCCAGTTACATAGAACTTCATATAAACAGATAATGAGAGGCTAGAGT
TGGAGAGCACAGTTCCTGCTTCCAAATTGGCTTGAAGTGGGGACATCTGCTCTGCATGAAGCCTGGGTCA
GGCTGCCCCTCTCATCTGTGACCTCCTGTGGTCGGGAGGGACTTGCTCTGGATTATATAAAGGCTTCACA
AGAGTACTGGAAGCGGGGACGGAATCAACTTGAGCAAAAAACCTCTATCTGGTTTATAATTAGAAGTGAA
ATGATTTTAAATGGCTTCCACATGGCTTAGTTTTCCAAGCAGTTCCAGTTACATAGAACTTCATATAAAC
AGATAATGAGAGGCTAGAGTTGGAGAGCACAGTTCCTGCTTCCAAATTGGCTTGAAGTGGGGACATCTGC
TCTGCATGAAGCCTGGGTCAGGCTGCCCCTCTCATCTGTGACCTCCTGTGGTCGGGAGGGACTTGCTCTG
GATTATATAAAGGCTTCACAAGAGTACTGGAAGCGGGGACGGAATCAACTTGAGCAAAAAACCTGAGCTC
AGAGGTAGGCGTGTACGGTGGGAGGCCTATATAAGCAGAGCTGGTTTAGTGAACCGTCAGATCGCCTGGG
GATCCAGATCTTTCGAAGCTAGCGCTACCGGTCGCCACCATGGTGAGCAAGGGCGAGGAGCTGTTCACCG
GGGTGGTGCCCATCCTGGTCGAGCTGGACGGCGACGTAAACGGCCACAAGTTCAGCGTGTCCGGCGAGGG
CGAGGGCGATGCCACCTACGGCAAGCTGACCCTGAAGCTGATCTGCACCACCGGCAAGCTGCCCGTGCCC
TGGCCCACCCTCGTGACCACCCTGGGCTACGGCGTGCAGTGCTTCGCCCGCTACCCCGACCACATGAAGC
AGCACGACTTCTTCAAGTCCGCCATGCCCGAAGGCTACGTCCAGGAGCGCACCATCTTCTTCAAGGACGA
CGGCAACTACAAGACCCGCGCCGAGGTGAAGTTCGAGGGCGACACCCTGGTGAACCGCATCGAGCTGAAG
GGCATCGACTTCAAGGAGGACGGCAACATCCTGGGGCACAAGCTGGAGTACAACTACAACAGCCACAACG
TCTATATCACCGCCGACAAGCAGAAGAACGGCATCAAGGCCAACTTCAAGATCCGCCACAACATCGAGGA
CGGCGGCGTGCAGCTCGCCGACCACTACCAGCAGAACACCCCCATCGGCGACGGCCCCGTGCTGCTGCCC
GACAACCACTACCTGAGCTACCAGTCCAAGCTGAGCAAAGACCCCAACGAGAAGCGCGATCACATGGTCC
TGCTGGAGTTCGTGACCGCCGCCGGGATCACTCTCGGCATGGACGAGCTGTACAAGTAAGTCGACGGCGC
GCCGCGGCCGCGAATTCGATATCATAATCAACCTCTGGATTACAAAATTTGTGAAAGATTGACTGGTATT
CTTAACTATGTTGCTCCTTTTACGCTATGTGGATACGCTGCTTTAATGCCTTTGTATCATGCTATTGCTT
CCCGTATGGCTTTCATTTTCTCCTCCTTGTATAAATCCTGGTTAGTTCTTGCCACGGCGGAACTCATCGC
CGCCTGCCTTGCCCGCTGCTGGACAGGGGCTCGGCTGTTGGGCACTGACAATTCCGTGGCTCGAGAGATC
TTCGACTGTGCCTTCTAGTTGCCAGCCATCTGTTGTTTGCCCCTCCCCCGTGCCTTCCTTGACCCTGGAA
GGTGCCACTCCCACTGTCCTTTCCTAATAAAATGAGGAAATTGCATCGCATTGTCTGAGTAGGTGTCATT
CTATTCTGGGGGGTGGGGTGGGGCAGGACAGCAAGGGGGAGGATTGGGAAGACAATAGCAGGCATGAGAT
CTCACGTGCGGACCGAGCGGCCGCAGGAACCCCTAGTGATGGAGTTGGCCACTCCCTCTCTGCGCGCTCG
CTCGCTCACTGAGGCCGGGCGACCAAAGGTCGCCCGACGCCCGGGCTTTGCCCGGGCGGCCTCAGTGAGC
GAGCGAGCGCGCAGCTGCCTGCAGGGGCGCCTGATGCGGTATTTTCTCCTTACGCATCTGTGCGGTATTT
CACACCGCATA
[95 nt withheld, positions 2602-2696]
T
[46 nt withheld, positions 2698-2743]
C
[141 nt withheld, positions 2745-2885]
CCTTTGACGTTGGAGTCCACGTTCTTT
[37 nt withheld, positions 2913-2949]
ACTCTATCTCGGGCTATTCTTTTGATTTATAAGGGATTTTGCCGATTTCGGTCTATTGGTTAAAAAATGA
GCTGATTTAACAAAAATTTAACGCGAATTTTAACAAAATATTAACGTTTACAATTTTATGGTGCACTCTC
AGTACAATCTGCTCTGATGCCGCATAGTTAAGCCAGCCCCGACACCCGCCAACACCCGCTGACGCGCCCT
GACGGGCTTGTCTGCTCCCGGCATCCGCTTACAGACAAGCTGTGACCGTCTCCGGGAGCTGCATGTGTCA
GAGGTTTTCACCGTCATCACCGAAACGCGCGAGACGAAAGGGCCTCGTGATACGCCTATTTTTATAGGTT
AATGTCATGATAATAATGGTTTCTTAGACGTCAGGTGGCACTTTTCGGGGAAATGTGCGCGGAACCCCTA
TTTGTTTATTTTTCTAAATACATTCAAATATGTATCCGCTCATGAGACAATAACCCTGATAAATGCTTCA
ATAATATTGAAAAAGGAAGAGTATGAGTATTCAACATTTCCGTGTCGCCCTTATTCCCTTTTTTGCGGCA
TTTTGCCTTCCTGTTTTTGCTCACCCAGAAACGCTGGTGAAAGTAAAAGATGCTGAAGATCAGTTGGGTG
CACGAGTGGGTTACATCGAACTGGATCTCAACAGCGGTAAGATCCTTGAGAGTTTTCGCCCCGAAGAACG
TTTTCCAATGATGAGCACTTTTAAAGTTCTGCTATGTGGCGCGGTATTATCCCGTATTGACGCCGGGCAA
GAGCAACTCGGTCGCCGCATACACTATTCTCAGAATGACTTGGTTGAGTACTCACCAGTCACAGAAAAGC
ATCTTACGGATGGCATGACAGTAAGAGAATTATGCAGTGCTGCCATAACCATGAGTGATAACACTGCGGC
CAACTTACTTCTGACAACGATCGGAGGACCGAAGGAGCTAACCGCTTTTTTGCACAACATGGGGGATCAT
GTAACTCGCCTTGATCGTTGGGAACCGGAGCTGAATGAAGCCATACCAAACGACGAGCGTGACACCACGA
TGCCTGTAGCAATGGCAACAACGTTGCGCAAACTATTAACTGGCGAACTACTTACTCTAGCTTCCCGGCA
ACAATTAATAGACTGGATGGAGGCGGATAAAGTTGCAGGACCACTTCTGCGCTCGGCCCTTCCGGCTGGC
TGGTTTATTGCTGATAAATCTGGAGCCGGTGAGCGTGGGTCTCGCGGTATCATTGCAGCACTGGGGCCAG
ATGGTAAGCCCTCCCGTATCGTAGTTATCTACACGACGGGGAGTCAGGCAACTATGGATGAACGAAATAG
ACAGATCGCTGAGATAGGTGCCTCACTGATTAAGCATTGGTAACTGTCAGACCAAGTTTACTCATATATA
CTTTAGATTGATTTAAAACTTCATTTTTAATTTAAAAGGATCTAGGTGAAGATCCTTTTTGATAATCTCA
TGACCAAAATCCCTTAACGTGAGTTTTCGTTCCACTGAGCGTCAGACCCCGTAGAAAAGATCAAAGGATC
TTCTTGAGATCCTTTTTTTCTGCGCGTAATCTGCTGCTTGCAAACAAAAAAACCACCGCTACCAGCGGTG
GTTTGTTTGCCGGATCAAGAGCTACCAACTCTTTTTCCGAAGGTAACTGGCTTCAGCAGAGCGCAGATAC
CAAATACTGTTCTTCTAGTGTAGCCGTAGTTAGGCCACCACTTCAAGAACTCTGTAGCACCGCCTACATA
CCTCGCTCTGCTAATCCTGTTACCAGTGGCTGCTGCCAGTGGCGATAAGTCGTGTCTTACCGGGTTGGAC
TCAAGACGATAGTTACCGGATAAGGCGCAGCGGTCGGGCTGAACGGGGGGTTCGTGCACACAGCCCAGCT
TGGAGCGAACGACCTACACCGAACTGAGATACCTACAGCGTGAGCTATGAGAAAGCGCCACGCTTCCCGA
AGGGAGAAAGGCGGACAGGTATCCGGTAAGCGGCAGGGTCGGAACAGGAGAGCGCACGAGGGAGCTTCCA
GGGGGAAACGCCTGGTATCTTTATAGTCCTGTCGGGTTTCGCCACCTCTGACTTGAGCGTCGATTTTTGT
GATGCTCGTCAGGGGGGCGGAGCCTATGGAAAAACGCCAGCAACGCGGCCTTTTTACGGTTCCTGGCCTT
TTGCTGGCCTTTTGCTCACATGT
